>Addgene plasmid #119894 | pDEST-Hemmar-DSCP-ftz-FLP(D) | depositor full sequence | sequence record 227784 | pDEST-Hemmar-DSCP-ftz-FLP(D) sequence 13266 bps
CATGATGAAATAACATAAGGTGGTCCCGTCGGCAAGAGACATCCACTTAACGTATGCTTGCAATAAGTGC
GAGTGAAAGGAATAGTATTCTGAGTGTCGTATTGAGTCTGAGTGAGACAGCGATATGATTGTTGATTAAC
CCTTAGCATGTCCGTGGGGTTTGAATTAACTCATAATATTAATTAGACGAAATTATTTTTAAAGTTTTAT
TTTTAATAATTTGCGAGTACGCAAAGCTTCCTAGGTCAAGACCGACCTGTCCGGTGCCCTGAATGAACTG
CAAGACGAGGCAGCGCGGCTATCGTGGCTGGCCACGACGGGCGTTCCTTGCGCAGCTGTGCTCGACGTTG
TCACTGAAGCGGGAAGGGACTGGCTGCTATTGGGCGAAGTGCCGGGGCAGGATCTCCTGTCATCTCACCT
TGCTCCTGCCGAGAAAGTATCCATCATGGCTGATGCAATGCGGCGGCTGCATACGCTTGATCCGGCTACC
TGCCCATTCGACCACCAAGCGAAACATCGCATCGAGCGAGCACGTACTCGGATGGAAGCCGGTCTTGTCG
ATCAGGATGATCTGGACGAAGAGCATCAGGGGCTCGCGCCAGCCGAACTGTTCGCCAAGCTTGGCTGCAT
CACGTAATAAGTGTGCGTTGAATTTATTCGCAAAAACATTGCATATTTTCGGCAAAGTAAAATTTTGTTG
CATACCTTATCAAAAAATAAGTGCTGCATACTTTTTAGAGAAACCAAATAATTTTTTATTGCATACCCGT
TTTTAATAAAATACATTGCATACCCTCTTTTAATAAAAAATATTGCATACTTTGACGAAACAAATTTTCG
TTGCATACCCAATAAAAGATTATTATATTGCATACCCGTTTTTAATAAAATACATTGCATACCCTCTTTT
AATAAAAAATATTGCATACGTTGACGAAACAAATTTTCGTTGCATACCCAATAAAAGATTATTATATTGC
ATACCTTTTCTTGCCATACCATTTAGCCGATCAATTGTGCTCGGCAACAGCATGCTGCAGCAGATCATCA
CAAGTTTGTACAAAAAAGCTGAACGAGAAACGTAAAATGATATAAATATCAATATATTAAATTAGATTTT
GCATAAAAAACAGACTACATAATACTGTAAAACACAACATATCCAGTCACTATGGCGGCCGCATTAGGCA
CCCCAGGCTTTACACTTTATGCTTCCGGCTCGTATAATGTGTGGATTTTGAGTTAGGATCCGTCGAGATT
TTCAGGAGCTAAGGAAGCTAAAATGGAGAAAAAAATCACTGGATATACCACCGTTGATATATCCCAATGG
CATCGTAAAGAACATTTTGAGGCATTTCAGTCAGTTGCTCAATGTACCTATAACCAGACCGTTCAGCTGG
ATATTACGGCCTTTTTAAAGACCGTAAAGAAAAATAAGCACAAGTTTTATCCGGCCTTTATTCACATTCT
TGCCCGCCTGATGAATGCTCATCCGGAATTCCGTATGGCAATGAAAGACGGTGAGCTGGTGATATGGGAT
AGTGTTCACCCTTGTTACACCGTTTTCCATGAGCAAACTGAAACGTTTTCATCGCTCTGGAGTGAATACC
ACGACGATTTCCGGCAGTTTCTACACATATATTCGCAAGATGTGGCGTGTTACGGTGAAAACCTGGCCTA
TTTCCCTAAAGGGTTTATTGAGAATATGTTTTTCGTCTCAGCCAATCCCTGGGTGAGTTTCACCAGTTTT
GATTTAAACGTGGCCAATATGGACAACTTCTTCGCCCCCGTTTTCACCATGGGCAAATATTATACGCAAG
GCGACAAGGTGCTGATGCCGCTGGCGATTCAGGTTCATCATGCCGTTTGTGATGGCTTCCATGTCGGCAG
AATGCTTAATGAATTACAACAGTACTGCGATGAGTGGCAGGGCGGGGCGTAAACGCGTGGATCCGGCTTA
CTAAAAGCCAGATAACAGTATGCGTATTTGCGCGCTGATTTTTGCGGTATAAGAATATATACTGATATGT
ATACCCGAAGTATGTCAAAAAGAGGTATGCTATGAAGCAGCGTATTACAGTGACAGTTGACAGCGACAGC
TATCAGTTGCTCAAGGCATATATGATGTCAATATCTCCGGTCTGGTAAGCACAACCATGCAGAATGAAGC
CCGTCGTCTGCGTGCCGAACGCTGGAAAGCGGAAAATCAGGAAGGGATGGCTGAGGTCGCCCGGTTTATT
GAAATGAACGGCTCTTTTGCTGACGAGAACAGGGGCTGGTGAAATGCAGTTTAAGGTTTACACCTATAAA
AGAGAGAGCCGTTATCGTCTGTTTGTGGATGTACAGAGTGATATTATTGACACGCCCGGGCGACGGATGG
TGATCCCCCTGGCCAGTGCACGTCTGCTGTCAGATAAAGTCTCCCGTGAACTTTACCCGGTGGTGCATAT
CGGGGATGAAAGCTGGCGCATGATGACCACCGATATGGCCAGTGTGCCGGTCTCCGTTATCGGGGAAGAA
GTGGCTGATCTCAGCCACCGCGAAAATGACATCAAAAACGCCATTAACCTGATGTTCTGGGGAATATAAA
TGTCAGGCTCCCTTATACACAGCCAGTCTGCAGGTCGACCATAGTGACTGGATATGTTGTGTTTTACAGT
ATTATGTAGTCTGTTTTTTATGCAAAATCTAATTTAATATATTGATATTTATATCATTTTACGTTTCTCG
TTCAGCTTTCTTGTACAAAGTGGTGATGATCTGGGGCCGGCCGAGCTCGCCCGGGGATCGAGCGCAGCGG
TATAAAAGGGCGCGGGGTGGCTGAGAGCATCAGTTGTGAATGAATGTTCGAGCCGAGCAGACGTGCCGCT
GCCTTCGTTAATATCCTTTGAATAAGCCAACTTTGAATCACAAGACGCATACCAAACGGTACCGCGGCCG
CTAAGCAAATAAACAAGCGCAGCTGAACAAGCTAAACAATCTGCAGCCTAGGTTGGCATCAGGTAGGCAT
CACACACGATTAACAACCCCTAAAAATACACTTTGAAAATATTGAAAATATGTTTTTGTATACATTTTTG
ATATTTTCAAACAATACGCAGTTATAAAACTCATTAGCTAACCCATTTTTTCTTTGCTTATGCTTACAGA
TTGCAAAGACCTGCAGGCTCGAGAATCAAAATGCCGCAGTTTGATATCCTCTGCAAGACCCCACCAAAGG
TGTTGGTGCGTCAATTCGTGGAGCGATTTGAGAGGCCGTCGGGTGAGAAGATCGCCCTGTGCGCTGCCGA
GTTGACCTATTTGTGTTGGATGATCACTCATAATGGCACCGCGATTAAGCGCGCTACCTTTATGAGCTAT
AACACTATCATTAGCAATTCCCTGTCCTTTGACATAGTAAACAAGTCCCTGCAGTTTAAATACAAGACTC
AGAAGGCCACTATATTGGAGGCTTCGCTGAAAAAGTTGATCCCGGCATGGGAGTTCACGATCATCCCATA
CTACGGTCAGAAACACCAGAGCGATATTACCGATATTGTAAGCAGCCTCCAGCTGCAGTTTGAGTCCAGC
GAAGAGGCTGATAAGGGTAATAGTCACAGCAAAAAGATGCTGAAGGCACTGCTGTCCGAGGGCGAAAGCA
TCTGGGAGATTACTGAGAAAATCCTGAACTCGTTTGAGTACACCAGCCGATTCACCAAGACGAAGACCCT
GTACCAGTTCCTCTTTTTGGCAACCTTCATCAATTGTGGTCGCTTCAGTGACATCAAAAACGTGGACCCT
AAATCGTTCAAGCTGGTGCAGAATAAGTACCTGGGTGTTATCATCCAGTGCTTGGTTACCGAGACTAAGA
CCTCCGTGTCCAGGCACATTTATTTCTTCTCCGCAAGGGGTCGCATCGATCCGCTGGTATACTTGGATGA
GTTCCTTCGGAATAGTGAACCAGTCTTGAAGCGCGTGAACAGGACGGGCAATTCCAGTAGCAACAAGCAA
GAGTACCAGCTGCTGAAGGATAATCTTGTTCGGTCGTACAACAAAGCCTTGAAGAAAAATGCGCCATACT
CGATCTTTGCAATCAAGAATGGTCCCAAGAGTCATATTGGCCGGCACCTGATGACCAGTTTCTTGTCCAT
GAAGGGTCTGACTGAGCTCACAAACGTCGTTGGCAACTGGTCGGACAAGCGAGCGAGTGCCGTCGCCCGC
ACGACATACACCCACCAGATCACGGCCATACCAGATCACTATTTCGCGCTGGTGTCGCGTTATTATGCCT
ATGATCCCATCAGCAAGGAGATGATCGCGCTGAAGGACGAAACCAATCCAATCGAGGAGTGGCAGCATAT
CGAGCAACTTAAGGGAAGCGCTGAGGGTAGCATCCGTTACCCCGCCTGGAACGGCATCATCAGCCAGGAG
GTTCTGGATTACCTGAGCTCCTACATCAATCGCCGTATTTAATCTAGAATTAATTAACTAAGCCAGTCGG
CAATCGGACGCCTTCGAAACATGCAACACTAATGTTTAATTCAGATTTCAGCAGAGACAAGCTAAAACAC
CGACGAGTTGTAATCATTTCTGTGCGCCAGCATATATTTCTTATATACAACGTAATACATAATTATGTAA
TTCTAGCATCTCCCCAACACTCACATACAAACAAACAAAAAATACAAACACACAAAACGTATTTACCCGC
ACGCATCCTTGGCGAGGTTGAGTATGAAACAAAAACAAAACTTAATTTAGAGCAAAGTAATTACACGAAT
AAATTTAATAAAAAAAAACTATAATAAAAACGCCAATCATGTTATTTCCAAAAAAAAAAAAAAAAAAAAA
ACTAGACGAGATGTTTGCGCTTGTGTCGATGAATGTAAAGAATTGCAACTACATAGATGGTAATTAATTT
CAGCTGTAAGAAGTACAAGTTTTTCATAATTGTGAGAAAAGTGCAGTAGTATCGCTTAAAGTTCAGTTTT
AATCAGGGCATTTAGCAGCTCGAACCCAATGTATTTGTAAGCCCAATAAACGTGTAAATGCCTAGAGCAA
AATATCACAACTGTAGCTTTTCATCCGAAAGATAATAATGAATAGACTGACCTGACGTTTTTCAAAATGC
GTAACTAGTCACGTAATAAGTGTGCGTTGAATTTATTCGCAAAAACATTGCATATTTTCGGCAAAGTAAA
ATTTTGTTGCATACCTTATCAAAAAATAAGTGCTGCATACTTTTTAGAGAAACCAAATAATTTTTTATTG
CATACCCGTTTTTAATAAAATACATTGCATACCCTCTTTTAATAAAAAATATTGCATACTTTGACGAAAC
AAATTTTCGTTGCATACCCAATAAAAGATTATTATATTGCATACCCGTTTTTAATAAAATACATTGCATA
CCCTCTTTTAATAAAAAATATTGCATACGTTGACGAAACAAATTTTCGTTGCATACCCAATAAAAGATTA
TTATATTGCATACCTTTTCTTGCCATACCATTTAGCCGATCAATTCTAGTATGTATGTAAGTTAATAAAA
CCCATTTTTGCGGAAAGTAGATAAAAAAAACATTTTTTTTTTTTACTGCACTGGATATCATTGAACTTAT
CTGATCAGTTTTAAATTTACTTCGATCCAAGGGTATTTGATGTACCAGGTTCTTTCGATTACCTCTCACT
CAAAATGACATTCCACTCAAAGTCAGCGCTGTTTGCCTCCTTCTCTGTCCACAGAAATATCGCCGTCTCT
TTCGCCGCTGCGTCCGCTATCTCTTTCGCCACCGTTTGTAGCGTTACGTAGCGTCAATGTCCGCCTTCAG
TTGCATTTTGTCAGCGGTTTCGTGACGAAGCTCCAAGCGGTTTACGCCATCAATTAAACACAAAGTGCTG
TGCCAAAACTCCTCTCGCTTCTTATTTTTGTTTGTTTTTTGAGTGATTGGGGTGGTGATTGGTTTTGGGT
GGGTAAGCAGGGGAAAGTGTGAAAAATCCCGGCAATGGGCCAAGAGGATCAGGAGCTATTAATTCGCGGA
GGCAGCAAACACCCATCTGCCGAGCATCTGAACAATGTGAGTAGTACATGTGCATACATCTTAAGTTCAC
TTGATCTATAGGAACTGCGATTGCAACATCAAATTGTCTGCGGCGTGAGAACTGCGACCCACAAAAATCC
CAAACCGCAATCGCACAAACAAATAGTGACACGAAACAGATTATTCTGGTAGCTGTTCTCGCTATATAAG
ACAATTTTTGAGATCATATCATGATCAAGACATCTAAAGGCATTCATTTTCGACTATATTCTTTTTTACA
AAAAATATAACAACCAGATATTTTAAGCTGATCCTAGATGCACAAAAAATAAATAAAAGTATAAACCTAC
TTCGTAGGATACTTCGGGGTACTTTTTGTTCGGGGTTAGATGAGCATAACGCTTGTAGTTGATATTTGAG
ATCCCCTATCATTGCAGGGTGACAGCGGAGCGGCTTCGCAGAGCTGCATTAACCAGGGCTTCGGGCAGGC
CAAAAACTACGGCACGCTCCGGCCACCCAGTCCGCCGGAGGACTCCGGTTCAGGGAGCGGCCAACTAGCC
GAGAACCTCACCTATGCCTGGCACAATATGGACATCTTTGGGGCGGTCAATCAGCCGGGCTCCGGATGGC
GGCAGCTGGTCAACCGGACACGCGGACTATTCTGCAACGAGCGACACATACCGGCGCCCAGGAAACATTT
GCTCAAGAACGGTGAGTTTCTATTCGCAGTCGGCTGATCTGTGTGAAATCTTAATAAAGGGTCCAATTAC
CAATTTGAAACTCAGTTTGCGGCGTGGCCTATCCGGGCGAACTTTTGGCCGTGATGGGCAGTTCCGGTGC
CGGAAAGACGACCCTGCTGAATGCCCTTGCCTTTCGATCGCCGCAGGGCATCCAAGTATCGCCATCCGGG
ATGCGACTGCTCAATGGCCAACCTGTGGACGCCAAGGAGATGCAGGCCAGGTGCGCCTATGTCCAGCAGG
ATGACCTCTTTATCGGCTCCCTAACGGCCAGGGAACACCTGATTTTCCAAGCCATGGTGCGGATGCCACG
ACATCTGACCTATCGGCAGCGAGTGGCCCGCGTGGATCAGGTGATCCAGGAGCTTTCGCTCAGCAAATGT
CAGCACACGATCATCGGTGTGCCCGGCAGGGTGAAAGGTCTGTCCGGCGGAGAAAGGAAGCGTCTGGCAT
TCGCCTCCGAGGCTCTAACCGATCCGCCGCTTCTGATCTGCGATGAGCCCACCTCCGGACTGGACTCCTT
TACCGCCCACAGCGTCGTCCAGGTGCTGAAGAAGCTGTCGCAGAAGGGCAAGACCGTCATCCTGACCATT
CATCAGCCGTCTTCCGAGCTGTTTGAGCTCTTTGACAAGATCCTTCTGATGGCCGAGGGCAGGGTAGCTT
TCTTGGGCACTCCCAGCGAAGCCGTCGACTTCTTTTCCTAGTGAGTTCGATGTGTTTATTAAGGGTATCT
AGTATTACATAACATCTCAACTCCTATCCAGCGTGGGTGCCCAGTGTCCTACCAACTACAATCCGGCGGA
CTTTTACGTACAGGTGTTGGCCGTTGTGCCCGGACGGGAGATCGAGTCCCGTGATCGGATCGCCAAGATA
TGCGACAATTTTGCCATTAGCAAAGTAGCCCGGGATATGGAGCAGTTGTTGGCCACCAAAAATCTGGAGA
AGCCACTGGAGCAGCCGGAGAATGGGTACACCTACAAGGCCACCTGGTTCATGCAGTTCCGGGCGGTCCT
GTGGCGATCCTGGCTGTCGGTGCTCAAGGAACCACTCCTCGTAAAAGTGCGACTTATTCAGACAACGGTG
AGTGGTTCCAGTGGAAACAAATGATATAACGCTTACAATTCTTGGAAACAAATTCGCTAGATTTTAGATA
GAATTGCCTGATTCCACACCCTTCTTAGTTTTTTTCAATGAGATGTATAGTTTATAGTTTTGCAGAAGAT
AAATAAATTTCATTTAACTCGCGAATATTAATGAGATGCGAGTAACATTTTAATTTGCAGATGGTTGCCA
TCTTGATTGGCCTCATCTTTTTGGGCCAACAACTCACGCAAGTGGGTGTGATGAATATCAACGGAGCCAT
CTTCCTCTTCCTGACCAACATGACCTTTCAAAACGTCTTTGCCACGATAAATGTAAGTCATGTTTAGAAT
ACATTTGCATTTCAATAATTTACTAACTTTCTAATGAATCGATTCGATTTAGGTGTTCACCTCAGAGCTG
CCAGTTTTTATGAGGGAGGCCCGAAGTCGACTTTATCGCTGTGACACATACTTTCTGGGCAAAACGATTG
CCGAATTGCCGCTTTTTCTCACAGTGCCACTGGTCTTCACGGCGATTGCCTATCCGATGATCGGACTGCG
GGCCGGAGTGCTGCACTTCTTCAACTGCCTGGCGCTGGTCACTCTGGTGGCCAATGTGTCAACGTCCTTC
GGATATCTAATATCCTGCGCCAGCTCCTCGACCTCGATGGCGCTGTCTGTGGGTCCGCCGGTTATCATAC
CATTCCTGCTCTTTGGCGGCTTCTTCTTGAACTCGGGCTCGGTGCCAGTATACCTCAAATGGTTGTCGTA
CCTCTCATGGTTCCGTTACGCCAACGAGGGTCTGCTGATTAACCAATGGGCGGACGTGGAGCCGGGCGAA
ATTAGCTGCACATCGTCGAACACCACGTGCCCCAGTTCGGGCAAGGTCATCCTGGAGACGCTTAACTTCT
CCGCCGCCGATCTGCCGCTGGACTACGTGGGTCTGGCCATTCTCATCGTGAGCTTCCGGGTGCTCGCATA
TCTGGCTCTAAGACTTCGGGCCCGACGCAAGGAGTAGCCGACATATATCCGAAATAACTGCTTGTTTTTT
TTTTTTACCATTATTACCATCGTGTTTACTGTTTATTGCCCCCTCAAAAAGCTAATGTAATTATATTTGT
GCCAATAAAAACAAGATATGACCTATAGAATACAAGTATTTCCCCTTCGAACATCCCCACAAGTAGACTT
TGGATTTGTCTTCTAACCAAAAGACTTACACACCTGCATACCTTACATCAAAAACTCGTTTATCGCTACA
TAAAACACCGGGATATATTTTTTATATACATACTTTTCAAATCGCGCGCCCTCTTCATAATTCACCTCCA
CCACACCACGTTTCGTAGTTGCTCTTTCGCTGTCTCCCACCCGCTCTCCGCAACACATTCACCTTTTGTT
CGACGACCTTGGAGCGACTGTCGTTAGTTCCGCGCGATTCGGTTCGCTCAAATGGTTCCGAGTGGTTCAT
TTCGTCTCAATAGAAATTAGTAATAAATATTTGTATGTACAATTTATTTGCTCCAATATATTTGTATATA
TTTCCCTCACAGCTATATTTATTCTAATTTAATATTATGACTTTTTAAGGTAATTTTTTGTGACCTGTTC
GGAGTGATTAGCGTTACAATTTGAACTGAAAGTGACATCCAGTGTTTGTTCCTTGTGTAGATGCATCTCA
AAAAAATGGTGGGCATAATAGTGTTGTTTATATATATCAAAAATAACAACTATAATAATAAGAATACATT
TAATTTAGAAAATGCTTGGATTTCACTGGAACTAGAATTAATTCGGCTGCTGCTCTAAACGACGCATTTC
GTACTCCAAAGTACGAATTTTTTCCCTCAAGCTCTTATTTTCATTAAACAATGAACAGGACCTAACGCAC
AGTCACGTTATTGTTTACATAAATGATTTTTTTTACTATTCAAACTTACTCTGTTTGTGTACTCCCACTG
GTATAGCCTTCTTTTATCTTTTCTGGTTCAGGCTCTATCACTTTACTAGGTACGGCATCTGCGTTGAGTC
GCCTCCTTTTAAATGTCTGACCTTTTGCAGGTGCAGCCTTCCACTGCGAATCATTAAAGTGGGTATCACA
AATTTGGGAGTTTTCACCAAGGCTGCACCCAAGGCTCTGCTCCCACAATTTTCTCTTAATAGCACACTTC
GGCACGTGAATTAATTTTACTCCAGTCACAGCTTTGCAGCAAAATTTGCAATATTTCATTTTTTTTTATT
CCACGTAAGGGTTAATGTTTTCAAAAAAAAATTCGTCCGCACACAACCTTTCCTCTCAACAAGCAAACGT
GCACTGAATTTAAGTGTATACTTCGGTAAGCTTCGGCTATCGACGGGACCACCTTATGTTATTTCATCAT
GGGCCAGACCCACGTAGTCCAGCGGCAGATCGGCGGCGGAGAAGTTAAGCGTCTCCAGGATGACCTTGCC
CGAACTGGGGCACGTGGTGTTCGACGATGTGCAGCTAATTTCGCCCGGCTCCACGTCCGCCCATTGGTTA
ATCAGCAGACCCTCGTTGGCGTAACGGAACCATGAGAGGTACGACAACCATTTGAGGTATACTGGCACCG
AGCCCGAGTTCAAGAAGAAGGCGTTTTTCCATAGGCTCCGCCCCCCTGACGAGCATCACAAAAATCGACG
CTCAAGTCAGAGGTGGCGAAACCCGACAGGACTATAAAGATACCAGGCGTTTCCCCCTGGAAGCTCCCTC
GTGCGCTCTCCTGTTCCGACCCTGCCGCTTACCGGATACCTGTCCGCCTTTCTCCCTTCGGGAAGCGTGG
CGCTTTCTCATAGCTCACGCTGTAGGTATCTCAGTTCGGTGTAGGTCGTTCGCTCCAAGCTGGGCTGTGT
GCACGAACCCCCCGTTCAGCCCGACCGCTGCGCCTTATCCGGTAACTATCGTCTTGAGTCCAACCCGGTA
AGACACGACTTATCGCCACTGGCAGCAGCCACTGGTAACAGGATTAGCAGAGCGAGGTATGTAGGCGGTG
CTACAGAGTTCTTGAAGTGGTGGCCTAACTACGGCTACACTAGAAGGACAGTATTTGGTATCTGCGCTCT
GCTGAAGCCAGTTACCTTCGGAAAAAGAGTTGGTAGCTCTTGATCCGGCAAACAAACCACCGCTGGTAGC
GGTGGTTTTTTTGTTTGCAAGCAGCAGATTACGCGCAGAAAAAAAGGATCTCAAGAAGATCCTTTGATCT
TTTCTACGGGGTCTGACGCTCAGTGGAACGAAAACTCACGTTAAGGGATTTTGGTCATGAGATTATCAAA
AAGGATCTTCACCTAGATCCTTTTAAATTAAAAATGAAGTTTTAAATCAATCTAAAGTATATATGAGTAA
ACTTGGTCTGACAGTTACCAATGCTTAATCAGTGAGGCACCTATCTCAGCGATCTGTCTATTTCGTTCAT
CCATAGTTGCCTGACTCCCCGTCGTGTAGATAACTACGATACGGGAGGGCTTACCATCTGGCCCCAGTGC
TGCAATGATACCGCGAGACCCACGCTCACCGGCTCCAGATTTATCAGCAATAAACCAGCCAGCCGGAAGG
GCCGAGCGCAGAAGTGGTCCTGCAACTTTATCCGCCTCCATCCAGTCTATTAATTGTTGCCGGGAAGCTA
GAGTAAGTAGTTCGCCAGTTAATAGTTTGCGCAACGTTGTTGCCATTGCTACAGGCATCGTGGTGTCACG
CTCGTCGTTTGGTATGGCTTCATTCAGCTCCGGTTCCCAACGATCAAGGCGAGTTACATGATCCCCCATG
TTGTGCAAAAAAGCGGTTAGCTCCTTCGGTCCTCCGATCGTTGTCAGAAGTAAGTTGGCCGCAGTGTTAT
CACTCATGGTTATGGCAGCACTGCATAATTCTCTTACTGTCATGCCATCCGTAAGATGCTTTTCTGTGAC
TGGTGAGTACTCAACCAAGTCATTCTGAGAATAGTGTATGCGGCGACCGAGTTGCTCTTGCCCGGCGTCA
ATACGGGATAATACCGCGCCACATAGCAGAACTTTAAAAGTGCTCATCATTGGAAAACGTTCTTCGGGGC
GAAAACTCTCAAGGATCTTACCGCTGTTGAGATCCAGTTCGATGTAACCCACTCGTGCACCCAACTGATC
TTCAGCATCTTTTACTTTCACCAGCGTTTCTGGGTGAGCAAAAACAGGAAGGCAAAATGCCGCAAAAAAG
GGAATAAGGGCGACACGGAAATGTTGAATACTCATACTCTTCCTTTTTCAATATTATTGAAGCATTTATC
AGGGTTATTGTCTCATGAGCGGATACATATTTGAATGTATTTAGAAAAATAAACAAATAGGGGTTCCGCG
CACATTTCCCCGAAAAGTGCCACCTGACGTCTAAGAAACCATTATTATCATGACATTAACCTATAAAAAT
AGGCGTATCACGAGGCCCTTTCGTCTCGCGCGTTTCGGTGATGACGGTGAAAACCTCTGACACATGCAGC
TCCCGGAGACGGTCACAGCTTGTCTGTAAGCGGATGCCGGGAGCAGACAAGCCCGTCAGGGCGCGTCAGC
GGGTGTTGGCGGGTGTCGGGGCTGGCTTAACTATGCGGCATCAGAGCAGATTGTACTGAGAGTGCACCAT
TCGACATGCCCGCCGTGACCGTCGAGAACCCGCTGACGCTGCCCCGCGTATCCGCACCCGCCGACGCCGT
CGCACGTCCCGTGCTCACCGTGACCACCGCGCCCAGCGGTTTCGAGGGCGAGGGCTTCCCGGTGCGCCGC
GCGTTCGCCGGGATCAACTACCGCCACCTCGACCCGTTCATCATGATGGACCAGATGGGTGAGGTGGAGT
ACGCGCCCGGGGAGCCCAAGGGCACGCCCTGGCACCCGCACCGCGGCTTCGAGACCGTGACCTACATCGT
CGATATGCGGTGTGAAATACCGCACCGAATCGCGCGGAACTAACGACAGTCGCTCCAAGGTCGTCGAACA
AAAGGTGAATGTGTTGCGGAGAGCGGGTGGGAGACAGCGAAAGAGCAACTACGAAACGTGGTGTGGTGGA
GGTGAATTATGAAGAGGGCGCGCGATTTGAAAAGTATGTATATAAAAAATATATCCCGGTGTTTTATGTA
GCGATAAACGAGTTTTTGATGTAAGGTATGCAGGTGTGTAAGTCTTTTGGTTAGAAGACAAATCCAAAGT
CTACTTGTGGGGATGTTCGAAGGGGAAATACTTGTATTCTATAGGTCATATCTTGTTTTTATTGGCACAA
ATATAATTACATTAGCTTTTTGAGGGGGCAATAAACAGTAAACACGATGGTAATAATGGTAAAAAAAAAA
AACAAGCAGTTATTTCGGATATATGTCGGCTACTCCTTGCGTCGGGCCCGAAGTCTTAGAGCCAGATATG
CGAGCACCCGGAAGCTCACGATGAGAATGGCCAGAC
Features (pLannotate 1.2.2; 24 found; start..end, strand, type, name):
      1..233     -  misc_feature   P element 3' end: P element 3' end
    245..617     +  CDS            NeoR/KanR (fragment): aminoglycoside phosphotransferase from Tn5; aph(3')-II (or nptII); confers resistance to neomycin, kanamycin, and G418 (Geneticin®)
    631..1016    +  protein_bind   gypsy insulator: chromatin insulator from Drosophila Su(Hw), CP190, and Mod(mdg4)67.2
   1050..1174    +  protein_bind   attR1: mutant version of attR; recombination site for the Gateway® LR reaction LR Clonase™
   1199..1229    +  promoter       lac UV5 promoter: E. coli lac promoter with an "up" mutation
   1253..1282    +  promoter       cat promoter (fragment): promoter of the E. coli cat gene encoding chloramphenicol acetyltransferase
   1283..1942    +  CDS            CmR: chloramphenicol acetyltransferase; cat; confers resistance to chloramphenicol
   2121..2279    +  CDS            ccdA (fragment): CCDA_ECO57 - Also known as H, letA. Experimental evidence at protein level: Swiss-Prot protein existence level 1. Antitoxin component of a type II toxin-antitoxin (TA) system which inhibits the post-segregational killing (PSK) of plasmid-free cells, also referred to as a plasmid addiction system. Binds to and blocks the activity of CcdB; will also remove bound CcdB protein from the CcdB-GyrA complex by forming a CcdA-CcdB complex, a process termed rejuvenation. Functions as a transcriptional corepressor for the ccdAB operon, repression also requires CcdB (By similarity). From Escherichia coli
   2284..2586    +  CDS            ccdB: CCDB_ECOLI - Also known as G, letB, letD. Experimental evidence at protein level: Swiss-Prot protein existence level 1. Toxic component of a type II toxin-antitoxin (TA) system, functioning in plasmid maintainence. Responsible for the post- segregational killing (PSK) of plasmid-free cells, also referred to as a plasmid addiction system. Half-life of over 2 hours. Cell killing by CcdB is accompanied by filamentation, defects in chromosome and plasmid segregation, defects in cell division, formation of anucleate cells, decreased DNA synthesis and plasmid loss. Interferes with the activity of DN
   2630..2754    -  protein_bind   attR2: mutant version of attR; recombination site for the Gateway® LR reaction LR Clonase™
   2940..2986    +  promoter       hsp70 promoter (fragment): Drosophila melanogaster hsp70Bb promoter
   3181..4449    +  CDS            FLP1: FLP_YEAST - Experimental evidence at protein level: Swiss-Prot protein existence level 1. Part of the plasmid amplification system, which corrects any decrease in copy number caused by a rare missegregation event. Catalyzes the recombination between the large inverted repetitions of the 2-micron plasmid during plasmid replication. This recombination event changes the direction of one of the two replication forks in the bidirectionally replicating molecule, effectively resulting in multiple rounds of replication from a single initiation event. Binds specifically to the FLP recognition target (F
   5120..5505    +  protein_bind   gypsy insulator: chromatin insulator from Drosophila Su(Hw), CP190, and Mod(mdg4)67.2
   5506..9625    +  gene           mini-white: white; This modified version of the white gene lacks part of the first intron.
   9636..10221   -  misc_feature   P element 5' end: No description available
  10222..10450   -  CDS            mini-white (fragment): Drosophila white gene eye color pigment; white; This is a modified version of the white gene lacking part of the first intron.
  10456..11044   -  rep_origin     ori: high-copy-number ColE1/pMB1/pBR322/pUC origin of replication
  11215..12075   -  CDS            AmpR: β-lactamase; bla; confers resistance to ampicillin, carbenicillin, and related antibiotics
  12076..12180   -  promoter       AmpR promoter: bla
  12275..12310   +  CDS            rop (fragment): Rop protein, which maintains plasmids at low copy number; rop
  12412..12460   +  misc_feature   bom (fragment): basis of mobility region from pBR322
  12654..12723   -  protein_bind   attB: attB site for the φC31 integrase (Groth et al., 2000) phage φC31 integrase
  12743..12765   +  misc_feature   bom (fragment): basis of mobility region from pBR322
  12764..1       -  gene           mini-white (fragment) (across the origin): white; This modified version of the white gene lacks part of the first intron.
