>Addgene plasmid #119894 | pDEST-Hemmar-DSCP-ftz-FLP(D) | addgene full sequence | sequence record 233971 | Addgene NGS Result
CATGATGAAATAACATAAGGTGGTCCCGTCGGCAAGAGACATCCACTTAACGTATGCTTGCAATAAGTGC
GAGTGAAAGGAATAGTATTCTGAGTGTCGTATTGAGTCTGAGTGAGACAGCGATATGATTGTTGATTAAC
CCTTAGCATGTCCGTGGGGTTTGAATTAACTCATAATATTAATTAGACGAAATTATTTTTAAAGTTTTAT
TTTTAATAATTTGCGAGTACGCAAAGCTTCCTAGGTCAAGACCGACCTGTCCGGTGCCCTGAATGAACTG
CAAGACGAGGCAGCGCGGCTATCGTGGCTGGCCACGACGGGCGTTCCTTGCGCAGCTGTGCTCGACGTTG
TCACTGAAGCGGGAAGGGACTGGCTGCTATTGGGCGAAGTGCCGGGGCAGGATCTCCTGTCATCTCACCT
TGCTCCTGCCGAGAAAGTATCCATCATGGCTGATGCAATGCGGCGGCTGCATACGCTTGATCCGGCTACC
TGCCCATTCGACCACCAAGCGAAACATCGCATCGAGCGAGCACGTACTCGGATGGAAGCCGGTCTTGTCG
ATCAGGATGATCTGGACGAAGAGCATCAGGGGCTCGCGCCAGCCGAACTGTTCGCCAAGCTTGGCTGCAT
CACGTAATAAGTGTGCGTTGAATTTATTCGCAAAAACATTGCATATTTTCGGCAAAGTAAAATTTTGTTG
CATACCTTATCAAAAAATAAGTGCTGCATACTTTTTAGAGAAACCAAATAATTTTTTATTGCATACCCGT
TTTTAATAAAATACATTGCATACCCTCTTTTAATAAAAAATATTGCATACTTTGACGAAACAAATTTTCG
TTGCATACCCAATAAAAGATTATTATATTGCATACCCGTTTTTAATAAAATACATTGCATACCCTCTTTT
AATAAAAAATATTGCATACGTTGACGAAACAAATTTTCGTTGCATACCCAATAAAAGATTATTATATTGC
ATACCTTTTCTTGCCATACCATTTAGCCGATCAATTGTGCTCGGCAACAGCATGCTGCAGCAGATCATCA
CAAGTTTGTACAAAAAAGCTGAACGAGAAACGTAAAATGATATAAATATCAATATATTAAATTAGATTTT
GCATAAAAAACAGACTACATAATACTGTAAAACACAACATATCCAGTCACTATGGCGGCCGCATTAGGCA
CCCCAGGCTTTACACTTTATGCTTCCGGCTCGTATAATGTGTGGATTTTGAGTTAGGATCCGTCGAGATT
TTCAGGAGCTAAGGAAGCTAAAATGGAGAAAAAAATCACTGGATATACCACCGTTGATATATCCCAATGG
CATCGTAAAGAACATTTTGAGGCATTTCAGTCAGTTGCTCAATGTACCTATAACCAGACCGTTCAGCTGG
ATATTACGGCCTTTTTAAAGACCGTAAAGAAAAATAAGCACAAGTTTTATCCGGCCTTTATTCACATTCT
TGCCCGCCTGATGAATGCTCATCCGGAATTCCGTATGGCAATGAAAGACGGTGAGCTGGTGATATGGGAT
AGTGTTCACCCTTGTTACACCGTTTTCCATGAGCAAACTGAAACGTTTTCATCGCTCTGGAGTGAATACC
ACGACGATTTCCGGCAGTTTCTACACATATATTCGCAAGATGTGGCGTGTTACGGTGAAAACCTGGCCTA
TTTCCCTAAAGGGTTTATTGAGAATATGTTTTTCGTCTCAGCCAATCCCTGGGTGAGTTTCACCAGTTTT
GATTTAAACGTGGCCAATATGGACAACTTCTTCGCCCCCGTTTTCACCATGGGCAAATATTATACGCAAG
GCGACAAGGTGCTGATGCCGCTGGCGATTCAGGTTCATCATGCCGTTTGTGATGGCTTCCATGTCGGCAG
AATGCTTAATGAATTACAACAGTACTGCGATGAGTGGCAGGGCGGGGCGTAAACGCGTGGATCCGGCTTA
CTAAAAGCCAGATAACAGTATGCGTATTTGCGCGCTGATTTTTGCGGTATAAGAATATATACTGATATGT
ATACCCGAAGTATGTCAAAAAGAGGTATGCTATGAAGCAGCGTATTACAGTGACAGTTGACAGCGACAGC
TATCAGTTGCTCAAGGCATATATGATGTCAATATCTCCGGTCTGGTAAGCACAACCATGCAGAATGAAGC
CCGTCGTCTGCGTGCCGAACGCTGGAAAGCGGAAAATCAGGAAGGGATGGCTGAGGTCGCCCGGTTTATT
GAAATGAACGGCTCTTTTGCTGACGAGAACAGGGGCTGGTGAAATGCAGTTTAAGGTTTACACCTATAAA
AGAGAGAGCCGTTATCGTCTGTTTGTGGATGTACAGAGTGATATTATTGACACGCCCGGGCGACGGATGG
TGATCCCCCTGGCCAGTGCACGTCTGCTGTCAGATAAAGTCTCCCGTGAACTTTACCCGGTGGTGCATAT
CGGGGATGAAAGCTGGCGCATGATGACCACCGATATGGCCAGTGTGCCGGTCTCCGTTATCGGGGAAGAA
GTGGCTGATCTCAGCCACCGCGAAAATGACATCAAAAACGCCATTAACCTGATGTTCTGGGGAATATAAA
TGTCAGGCTCCCTTATACACAGCCAGTCTGCAGGTCGACCATAGTGACTGGATATGTTGTGTTTTACAGT
ATTATGTAGTCTGTTTTTTATGCAAAATCTAATTTAATATATTGATATTTATATCATTTTACGTTTCTCG
TTCAGCTTTCTTGTACAAAGTGGTGATGATCTGGGGCCGGCCGAGCTCGCCCGGGGATCGAGCGCAGCGG
TATAAAAGGGCGCGGGGTGGCTGAGAGCATCAGTTGTGAATGAATGTTCGAGCCGAGCAGACGTGCCGCT
GCCTTCGTTAATATCCTTTGAATAAGCCAACTTTGAATCACAAGACGCATACCAAACGGTACCGCGGCCG
CTAAGCAAATAAACAAGCGCAGCTGAACAAGCTAAACAATCTGCAGCCTAGGTTGGCATCAGGTAGGCAT
CACACACGATTAACAACCCCTAAAAATACACTTTGAAAATATTGAAAATATGTTTTTGTATACATTTTTG
ATATTTTCAAATAATACGCAGTTATAAAACTCATTAGCTAACCCATTTTTTCTTTGCTTATGCTTACAGA
TTGCAAAGACCTGCAGGCTCGAGAATCAAAATGCCGCAGTTTGATATCCTCTGCAAGACCCCACCAAAGG
TGTTGGTGCGTCAATTCGTGGAGCGATTTGAGAGGCCGTCGGGTGAGAAGATCGCCCTGTGCGCTGCCGA
GTTGACCTATTTGTGTTGGATGATCACTCATAATGGCACCGCGATTAAGCGCGCTACCTTTATGAGCTAT
AACACTATCATTAGCAATTCCCTGTCCTTTGACATAGTAAACAAGTCCCTGCAGTTTAAATACAAGACTC
AGAAGGCCACTATATTGGAGGCTTCGCTGAAAAAGTTGATCCCGGCATGGGAGTTCACGATCATCCCATA
CTACGGTCAGAAACACCAGAGCGATATTACCGATATTGTAAGCAGCCTCCAGCTGCAGTTTGAGTCCAGC
GAAGAGGCTGATAAGGGTAATAGTCACAGCAAAAAGATGCTGAAGGCACTGCTGTCCGAGGGCGAAAGCA
TCTGGGAGATTACTGAGAAAATCCTGAACTCGTTTGAGTACACCAGCCGATTCACCAAGACGAAGACCCT
GTACCAGTTCCTCTTTTTGGCAACCTTCATCAATTGTGGTCGCTTCAGTGACATCAAAAACGTGGACCCT
AAATCGTTCAAGCTGGTGCAGAATAAGTACCTGGGTGTTATCATCCAGTGCTTGGTTACCGAGACTAAGA
CCTCCGTGTCCAGGCACATTTATTTCTTCTCCGCAAGGGGTCGCATCGATCCGCTGGTATACTTGGATGA
GTTCCTTCGGAATAGTGAACCAGTCTTGAAGCGCGTGAACAGGACGGGCAATTCCAGTAGCAACAAGCAA
GAGTACCAGCTGCTGAAGGATAATCTTGTTCGGTCGTACAACAAAGCCTTGAAGAAAAATGCGCCATACT
CGATCTTTGCAATCAAGAATGGTCCCAAGAGTCATATTGGCCGGCACCTGATGACCAGTTTCTTGTCCAT
GAAGGGTCTGACTGAGCTCACAAACGTCGTTGGCAACTGGTCGGACAAGCGAGCGAGTGCCGTCGCCCGC
ACGACATACACCCACCAGATCACGGCCATACCAGATCACTATTTCGCGCTGGTGTCGCGTTATTATGCCT
ATGATCCCATCAGCAAGGAGATGATCGCGCTGAAGGACGAAACCAATCCAATCGAGGAGTGGCAGCATAT
CGAGCAACTTAAGGGAAGCGCTGAGGGTAGCATCCGTTACCCCGCCTGGAACGGCATCATCAGCCAGGAG
GTTCTGGATTACCTGAGCTCCTACATCAATCGCCGTATTTAATCTAGAATTAATTAACTAAGCCAGTCGG
CAATCGGACGCCTTCGAAACATGCAACACTAATGTTTAATTCAGATTTCAGCAGAGACAAGCTAAAACAC
CGACGAGTTGTAATCATTTCTGTGCGCCAGCATATATTTCTTATATACAACGTAATACATAATTATGTAA
TTCTAGCATCTCCCCAACACTCACATACAAACAAACAAAAAATACAAACACACAAAACGTATTTACCCGC
ACGCATCCTTGGCGAGGTTGAGTATGAAACAAAAACAAAACTTAATTTAGAGCAAAGTAATTACACGAAT
AAATTTAATAAAAAAAAACTATAATAAAAACGCCAATCATGTTATTTCCAAAAAAAAAAAAAAAAAAAAA
AACTAGACGAGATGTTTGCGCTTGTGTCGATGAATGTAAAGAATTGCAACTACATAGATGGTAATTAATT
TCAGCTGTAAGAAGTACAAGTTTTTCATAATTGTGAGAAAAGTGCAGTAGTATCGCTTAAAGTTCAGTTT
TAATCAGGGCATTTAGCAGCTCGAACCCAATGTATTTGTAAGCCCAATAAACGTGTAAATGCCTAGAGCA
AAATATCACAACTGTAGCTTTTCATCCGAAAGATAATAATGAATAGACTGACCTGACGTTTTTCAAAATG
CGTAACTAGTCACGTAATAAGTGTGCGTTGAATTTATTCGCAAAAACATTGCATATTTTCGGCAAAGTAA
AATTTTGTTGCATACCTTATCAAAAAATAAGTGCTGCATACTTTTTAGAGAAACCAAATAATTTTTTATT
GCATACCCGTTTTTAATAAAATACATTGCATACCCTCTTTTAATAAAAAATATTGCATACTTTGACGAAA
CAAATTTTCGTTGCATACCCAATAAAAGATTATTATATTGCATACCCGTTTTTAATAAAATACATTGCAT
ACCCTCTTTTAATAAAAAATATTGCATACGTTGACGAAACAAATTTTCGTTGCATACCCAATAAAAGATT
ATTATATTGCATACCTTTTCTTGCCATACCATTTAGCCGATCAATTCTAGTATGTATGTAAGTTAATAAA
ACCCATTTTTGCGGAAAGTAGATAAAAAAAACATTTTTTTTTTTTACTGCACTGGATATCATTGAACTTA
TCTGATCAGTTTTAAATTTACTTCGATCCAAGGGTATTTGATGTACCAGGTTCTTTCGATTACCTCTCAC
TCAAAATGACATTCCACTCAAAGTCAGCGCTGTTTGCCTCCTTCTCTGTCCACAGAAATATCGCCGTCTC
TTTCGCCGCTGCGTCCGCTATCTCTTTCGCCACCGTTTGTAGCGTTACGTAGCGTCAATGTCCGCCTTCA
GTTGCATTTTGTCAGCGGTTTCGTGACGAAGCTCCAAGCGGTTTACGCCATCAATTAAACACAAAGTGCT
GTGCCAAAACTCCTCTCGCTTCTTATTTTTGTTTGTTTTTTGAGTGATTGGGGTGGTGATTGGTTTTGGG
TGGGTAAGCAGGGGAAAGTGTGAAAAATCCCGGCAATGGGCCAAGAGGATCAGGAGCTATTAATTCGCGG
AGGCAGCAAACACCCATCTGCCGAGCATCTGAACAATGTGAGTAGTACATGTGCATACATCTTAAGTTCA
CTTGATCTATAGGAACTGCGATTGCAACATCAAATTGTCTGCGGCGTGAGAACTGCGACCCACAAAAATC
CCAAACCGCAATTGCACAAACAAATAGTGACACGAAACAGATTATTCTGGTAGCTGTTCTCGCTATATAA
GACAATTTTTGAGATCATATCATGATCAAGACATCTAAAGGCATTCATTTTCGACTATATTCTTTTTTAC
AAAAAATATAACAACCAGATATTTTAAGCTGATCCTAGATGCACAAAAAATAAATAAAAGTATAAACCTA
CTTCGTAGGATACTTCGGGGTACTTTTTGTTCGGGGTTAGATGAGCATAACGCTTGTAGTTGATATTTGA
GATCCCCTATCATTGCAGGGTGACAGCGGAGCGGCTTCGCAGAGCTGCATTAACCAGGGCTTCGGGCAGG
CCAAAAACTACGGCACGCTCCGGCCACCCAGTCCGCCGGAGGACTCCGGTTCAGGGAGCGGCCAACTAGC
CGAGAACCTCACCTATGCCTGGCACAATATGGACATCTTTGGGGCGGTCAATCAGCCGGGCTCCGGATGG
CGGCAGCTGGTCAACCGGACACGCGGACTATTCTGCAACGAGCGACACATACCGGCGCCCAGGAAACATT
TGCTCAAGAACGGTGAGTTTCTATTCGCAGTCGGCTGATCTGTGTGAAATCTTAATAAAGGGTCCAATTA
CCAATTTGAAACTCAGTTTGCGGCGTGGCCTATCCGGGCGAACTTTTGGCCGTGATGGGCAGTTCCGGTG
CCGGAAAGACGACCCTGCTGAATGCCCTTGCCTTTCGATCGCCGCAGGGCATCCAAGTATCGCCATCCGG
GATGCGACTGCTCAATGGCCAACCTGTGGACGCCAAGGAGATGCAGGCCAGGTGCGCCTATGTCCAGCAG
GATGACCTCTTTATCGGCTCCCTAACGGCCAGGGAACACCTGATTTTCCAAGCCATGGTGCGGATGCCAC
GACATCTGACCTATCGGCAGCGAGTGGCCCGCGTGGATCAGGTGATCCAGGAGCTTTCGCTCAGCAAATG
TCAGCACACGATCATCGGTGTGCCCGGCAGGGTGAAAGGTCTGTCCGGCGGAGAAAGGAAGCGTCTGGCA
TTCGCCTCCGAGGCTCTAACCGATCCGCCGCTTCTGATCTGCGATGAGCCCACCTCCGGACTGGACTCCT
TTACCGCCCACAGCGTCGTCCAGGTGCTGAAGAAGCTGTCGCAGAAGGGCAAGACCGTCATCCTGACCAT
TCATCAGCCGTCTTCCGAGCTGTTTGAGCTCTTTGACAAGATCCTTCTGATGGCCGAGGGCAGGGTAGCT
TTCTTGGGCACTCCCAGCGAAGCCGTCGACTTCTTTTCCTAGTGAGTTCGATGTGTTTATTAAGGGTATC
TAGTATTACATAACATCTCAACTCCTATCCAGCGTGGGTGCCCAGTGTCCTACCAACTACAATCCGGCGG
ACTTTTACGTACAGGTGTTGGCCGTTGTGCCCGGACGGGAGATCGAGTCCCGTGATCGGATCGCCAAGAT
ATGCGACAATTTTGCCATTAGCAAAGTAGCCCGGGATATGGAGCAGTTGTTGGCCACCAAAAATCTGGAG
AAGCCACTGGAGCAGCCGGAGAATGGGTACACCTACAAGGCCACCTGGTTCATGCAGTTCCGGGCGGTCC
TGTGGCGATCCTGGCTGTCGGTGCTCAAGGAACCACTCCTCGTAAAAGTGCGACTTATTCAGACAACGGT
GAGTGGTTCCAGTGGAAACAAATGATATAACGCTTACAATTCTTGGAAACAAATTCGCTAGATTTTAGAT
AGAATTGCCTGATTCCACACCCTTCTTAGTTTTTTTCAATGAGATGTATAGTTTATAGTTTTGCAGAAGA
TAAATAAATTTCATTTAACTCGCGAATATTAATGAGATGCGAGTAACATTTTAATTTGCAGATGGTTGCC
ATCTTGATTGGCCTCATCTTTTTGGGCCAACAACTCACGCAAGTGGGTGTGATGAATATCAACGGAGCCA
TCTTCCTCTTCCTGACCAACATGACCTTTCAAAACGTCTTTGCCACGATAAATGTAAGTCATGTTTAGAA
TACATTTGCATTTCAATAATTTACTAACTTTCTAATGAATCGATTCGATTTAGGTGTTCACCTCAGAGCT
GCCAGTTTTTATGAGGGAGGCCCGAAGTCGACTTTATCGCTGTGACACATACTTTCTGGGCAAAACGATT
GCCGAATTGCCGCTTTTTCTCACAGTGCCACTGGTCTTCACGGCGATTGCCTATCCGATGATCGGACTGC
GGGCCGGAGTGCTGCACTTCTTCAACTGCCTGGCGCTGGTCACTCTGGTGGCCAATGTGTCAACGTCCTT
CGGATATCTAATATCCTGCGCCAGCTCCTCGACCTCGATGGCGCTGTCTGTGGGTCCGCCGGTTATCATA
CCATTCCTGCTCTTTGGCGGCTTCTTCTTGAACTCGGGCTCGGTGCCAGTATACCTCAAATGGTTGTCGT
ACCTCTCATGGTTCCGTTACGCCAACGAGGGTCTGCTGATTAACCAATGGGCGGACGTGGAGCCGGGCGA
AATTAGCTGCACATCGTCGAACACCACGTGCCCCAGTTCGGGCAAGGTCATCCTGGAGACGCTTAACTTC
TCCGCCGCCGATCTGCCGCTGGACTACGTGGGTCTGGCCATTCTCATCGTGAGCTTCCGGGTGCTCGCAT
ATCTGGCTCTAAGACTTCGGGCCCGACGCAAGGAGTAGCCGACATATATCCGAAATAACTGCTTGTTTTT
TTTTTTTACCATTATTACCATCGTGTTTACTGTTTATTGCCCCCTCAAAAAGCTAATGTAATTATATTTG
TGCCAATAAAAACAAGATATGACCTATAGAATACAAGTATTTCCCCTTCGAACATCCCCACAAGTAGACT
TTGGATTTGTCTTCTAACCAAAAGACTTACACACCTGCATACCTTACATCAAAAACTCGTTTATCGCTAC
ATAAAACACCGGGATATATTTTTTATATACATACTTTTCAAATCGCGCGCCCTCTTCATAATTCACCTCC
ACCACACCACGTTTCGTAGTTGCTCTTTCGCTGTCTCCCACCCGCTCTCCGCAACACATTCACCTTTTGT
TCGACGACCTTGGAGCGACTGTCGTTAGTTCCGCGCGATTCGGTTCGCTCAAATGGTTCCGAGTGGTTCA
TTTCGTCTCAATAGAAATTAGTAATAAATATTTGTATGTACAATTTATTTGCTCCAATATATTTGTATAT
ATTTCCCTCACAGCTATATTTATTCTAATTTAATATTATGACTTTTTAAGGTAATTTTTTGTGACCTGTT
CGGAGTGATTAGCGTTACAATTTGAACTGAAAGTGACATCCAGTGTTTGTTCCTTGTGTAGATGCATCTC
AAAAAAATGGTGGGCATAATAGTGTTGTTTATATATATCAAAAATAACAACTATAATAATAAGAATACAT
TTAATTTAGAAAATGCTTGGATTTCACTGGAACTAGAATTAATTCGGCTGCTGCTCTAAACGACGCATTT
CGTACTCCAAAGTACGAATTTTTTCCCTCAAGCTCTTATTTTCATTAAACAATGAACAGGACCTAACGCA
CAGTCACGTTATTGTTTACATAAATGATTTTTTTTACTATTCAAACTTACTCTGTTTGTGTACTCCCACT
GGTATAGCCTTCTTTTATCTTTTCTGGTTCAGGCTCTATCACTTTACTAGGTACGGCATCTGCGTTGAGT
CGCCTCCTTTTAAATGTCTGACCTTTTGCAGGTGCAGCCTTCCACTGCGAATCATTAAAGTGGGTATCAC
AAATTTGGGAGTTTTCACCAAGGCTGCACCCAAGGCTCTGCTCCCACAATTTTCTCTTAATAGCACACTT
CGGCACGTGAATTAATTTTACTCCAGTCACAGCTTTGCAGCAAAATTTGCAATATTTCATTTTTTTTTAT
TCCACGTAAGGGTTAATGTTTTCAAAAAAAAATTCGTCCGCACACAACCTTTCCTCTCAACAAGCAAACG
TGCACTGAATTTAAGTGTATACTTCGGTAAGCTTCGGCTATCGACGGGACCACCTTATGTTATTTCATCA
TGGGCCAGACCCACGTAGTCCAGCGGCAGATCGGCGGCGGAGAAGTTAAGCGTCTCCAGGATGACCTTGC
CCGAACTGGGGCACGTGGTGTTCGACGATGTGCAGCTAATTTCGCCCGGCTCCACGTCCGCCCATTGGTT
AATCAGCAGACCCTCGTTGGCGTAACGGAACCATGAGAGGTACGACAACCATTTGAGGTATACTGGCACC
GAGCCCGAGTTCAAGAAGAAGGCGTTTTTCCATAGGCTCCGCCCCCCTGACGAGCATCACAAAAATCGAC
GCTCAAGTCAGAGGTGGCGAAACCCGACAGGACTATAAAGATACCAGGCGTTTCCCCCTGGAAGCTCCCT
CGTGCGCTCTCCTGTTCCGACCCTGCCGCTTACCGGATACCTGTCCGCCTTTCTCCCTTCGGGAAGCGTG
GCGCTTTCTCATAGCTCACGCTGTAGGTATCTCAGTTCGGTGTAGGTCGTTCGCTCCAAGCTGGGCTGTG
TGCACGAACCCCCCGTTCAGCCCGACCGCTGCGCCTTATCCGGTAACTATCGTCTTGAGTCCAACCCGGT
AAGACACGACTTATCGCCACTGGCAGCAGCCACTGGTAACAGGATTAGCAGAGCGAGGTATGTAGGCGGT
GCTACAGAGTTCTTGAAGTGGTGGCCTAACTACGGCTACACTAGAAGAACAGTATTTGGTATCTGCGCTC
TGCTGAAGCCAGTTACCTTCGGAAAAAGAGTTGGTAGCTCTTGATCCGGCAAACAAACCACCGCTGGTAG
CGGTGGTTTTTTTGTTTGCAAGCAGCAGATTACGCGCAGAAAAAAAGGATCTCAAGAAGATCCTTTGATC
TTTTCTACGGGGTCTGACGCTCAGTGGAACGAAAACTCACGTTAAGGGATTTTGGTCATGAGATTATCAA
AAAGGATCTTCACCTAGATCCTTTTAAATTAAAAATGAAGTTTTAAATCAATCTAAAGTATATATGAGTA
AACTTGGTCTGACAGTTACCAATGCTTAATCAGTGAGGCACCTATCTCAGCGATCTGTCTATTTCGTTCA
TCCATAGTTGCCTGACTCCCCGTCGTGTAGATAACTACGATACGGGAGGGCTTACCATCTGGCCCCAGTG
CTGCAATGATACCGCGAGACCCACGCTCACCGGCTCCAGATTTATCAGCAATAAACCAGCCAGCCGGAAG
GGCCGAGCGCAGAAGTGGTCCTGCAACTTTATCCGCCTCCATCCAGTCTATTAATTGTTGCCGGGAAGCT
AGAGTAAGTAGTTCGCCAGTTAATAGTTTGCGCAACGTTGTTGCCATTGCTACAGGCATCGTGGTGTCAC
GCTCGTCGTTTGGTATGGCTTCATTCAGCTCCGGTTCCCAACGATCAAGGCGAGTTACATGATCCCCCAT
GTTGTGCAAAAAAGCGGTTAGCTCCTTCGGTCCTCCGATCGTTGTCAGAAGTAAGTTGGCCGCAGTGTTA
TCACTCATGGTTATGGCAGCACTGCATAATTCTCTTACTGTCATGCCATCCGTAAGATGCTTTTCTGTGA
CTGGTGAGTACTCAACCAAGTCATTCTGAGAATAGTGTATGCGGCGACCGAGTTGCTCTTGCCCGGCGTC
AATACGGGATAATACCGCGCCACATAGCAGAACTTTAAAAGTGCTCATCATTGGAAAACGTTCTTCGGGG
CGAAAACTCTCAAGGATCTTACCGCTGTTGAGATCCAGTTCGATGTAACCCACTCGTGCACCCAACTGAT
CTTCAGCATCTTTTACTTTCACCAGCGTTTCTGGGTGAGCAAAAACAGGAAGGCAAAATGCCGCAAAAAA
GGGAATAAGGGCGACACGGAAATGTTGAATACTCATACTCTTCCTTTTTCAATATTATTGAAGCATTTAT
CAGGGTTATTGTCTCATGAGCGGATACATATTTGAATGTATTTAGAAAAATAAACAAATAGGGGTTCCGC
GCACATTTCCCCGAAAAGTGCCACCTGACGTCTAAGAAACCATTATTATCATGACATTAACCTATAAAAA
TAGGCGTATCACGAGGCCCTTTCGTCTCGCGCGTTTCGGTGATGACGGTGAAAACCTCTGACACATGCAG
CTCCCGGAGACGGTCACAGCTTGTCTGTAAGCGGATGCCGGGAGCAGACAAGCCCGTCAGGGCGCGTCAG
CGGGTGTTGGCGGGTGTCGGGGCTGGCTTAACTATGCGGCATCAGAGCAGATTGTACTGAGAGTGCACCA
TTCGACATGCCCGCCGTGACCGTCGAGAACCCGCTGACGCTGCCCCGCGTATCCGCACCCGCCGACGCCG
TCGCACGTCCCGTGCTCACCGTGACCACCGCGCCCAGCGGTTTCGAGGGCGAGGGCTTCCCGGTGCGCCG
CGCGTTCGCCGGGATCAACTACCGCCACCTCGACCCGTTCATCATGATGGACCAGATGGGTGAGGTGGAG
TACGCGCCCGGGGAGCCCAAGGGCACGCCCTGGCACCCGCACCGCGGCTTCGAGACCGTGACCTACATCG
TCGATATGCGGTGTGAAATACCGCACCGAATCGCGCGGAACTAACGACAGTCGCTCCAAGGTCGTCGAAC
AAAAGGTGAATGTGTTGCGGAGAGCGGGTGGGAGACAGCGAAAGAGCAACTACGAAACGTGGTGTGGTGG
AGGTGAATTATGAAGAGGGCGCGCGATTTGAAAAGTATGTATATAAAAAATATATCCCGGTGTTTTATGT
AGCGATAAACGAGTTTTTGATGTAAGGTATGCAGGTGTGTAAGTCTTTTGGTTAGAAGACAAATCCAAAG
TCTACTTGTGGGGATGTTCGAAGGGGAAATACTTGTATTCTATAGGTCATATCTTGTTTTTATTGGCACA
AATATAATTACATTAGCTTTTTGAGGGGGCAATAAACAGTAAACACGATGGTAATAATGGTAAAAAAAAA
AAACAAGCAGTTATTTCGGATATATGTCGGCTACTCCTTGCGTCGGGCCCGAAGTCTTAGAGCCAGATAT
GCGAGCACCCGGAAGCTCACGATGAGAATGGCCAGAC
Features (pLannotate 1.2.2; 24 found; start..end, strand, type, name):
      1..233     -  misc_feature   P element 3' end: P element 3' end
    245..617     +  CDS            NeoR/KanR (fragment): aminoglycoside phosphotransferase from Tn5; aph(3')-II (or nptII); confers resistance to neomycin, kanamycin, and G418 (Geneticin®)
    631..1016    +  protein_bind   gypsy insulator: chromatin insulator from Drosophila Su(Hw), CP190, and Mod(mdg4)67.2
   1050..1174    +  protein_bind   attR1: mutant version of attR; recombination site for the Gateway® LR reaction LR Clonase™
   1199..1229    +  promoter       lac UV5 promoter: E. coli lac promoter with an "up" mutation
   1253..1282    +  promoter       cat promoter (fragment): promoter of the E. coli cat gene encoding chloramphenicol acetyltransferase
   1283..1942    +  CDS            CmR: chloramphenicol acetyltransferase; cat; confers resistance to chloramphenicol
   2121..2279    +  CDS            ccdA (fragment): CCDA_ECO57 - Also known as H, letA. Experimental evidence at protein level: Swiss-Prot protein existence level 1. Antitoxin component of a type II toxin-antitoxin (TA) system which inhibits the post-segregational killing (PSK) of plasmid-free cells, also referred to as a plasmid addiction system. Binds to and blocks the activity of CcdB; will also remove bound CcdB protein from the CcdB-GyrA complex by forming a CcdA-CcdB complex, a process termed rejuvenation. Functions as a transcriptional corepressor for the ccdAB operon, repression also requires CcdB (By similarity). From Escherichia coli
   2284..2586    +  CDS            ccdB: CCDB_ECOLI - Also known as G, letB, letD. Experimental evidence at protein level: Swiss-Prot protein existence level 1. Toxic component of a type II toxin-antitoxin (TA) system, functioning in plasmid maintainence. Responsible for the post- segregational killing (PSK) of plasmid-free cells, also referred to as a plasmid addiction system. Half-life of over 2 hours. Cell killing by CcdB is accompanied by filamentation, defects in chromosome and plasmid segregation, defects in cell division, formation of anucleate cells, decreased DNA synthesis and plasmid loss. Interferes with the activity of DN
   2630..2754    -  protein_bind   attR2: mutant version of attR; recombination site for the Gateway® LR reaction LR Clonase™
   2940..2986    +  promoter       hsp70 promoter (fragment): Drosophila melanogaster hsp70Bb promoter
   3181..4449    +  CDS            FLP1: FLP_YEAST - Experimental evidence at protein level: Swiss-Prot protein existence level 1. Part of the plasmid amplification system, which corrects any decrease in copy number caused by a rare missegregation event. Catalyzes the recombination between the large inverted repetitions of the 2-micron plasmid during plasmid replication. This recombination event changes the direction of one of the two replication forks in the bidirectionally replicating molecule, effectively resulting in multiple rounds of replication from a single initiation event. Binds specifically to the FLP recognition target (F
   5121..5506    +  protein_bind   gypsy insulator: chromatin insulator from Drosophila Su(Hw), CP190, and Mod(mdg4)67.2
   5507..9626    +  gene           mini-white: white; This modified version of the white gene lacks part of the first intron.
   9637..10222   -  misc_feature   P element 5' end: No description available
  10223..10451   -  CDS            mini-white (fragment): Drosophila white gene eye color pigment; white; This is a modified version of the white gene lacking part of the first intron.
  10457..11045   -  rep_origin     ori: high-copy-number ColE1/pMB1/pBR322/pUC origin of replication
  11216..12076   -  CDS            AmpR: β-lactamase; bla; confers resistance to ampicillin, carbenicillin, and related antibiotics
  12077..12181   -  promoter       AmpR promoter: bla
  12276..12311   +  CDS            rop (fragment): Rop protein, which maintains plasmids at low copy number; rop
  12413..12461   +  misc_feature   bom (fragment): basis of mobility region from pBR322
  12655..12724   -  protein_bind   attB: attB site for the φC31 integrase (Groth et al., 2000) phage φC31 integrase
  12744..12766   +  misc_feature   bom (fragment): basis of mobility region from pBR322
  12765..1       -  gene           mini-white (fragment) (across the origin): white; This modified version of the white gene lacks part of the first intron.
