[The description below was written by a language model from this plasmid's Addgene catalogue record and pLannotate feature annotations shown in this document.]
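Description:
pDEST-Hemmar-DSCP-ftz-FLP(D) is a roughly 13.3 kb Gateway destination vector for Drosophila transgenesis, built on the pDEST-HemmarG backbone. It is maintained in E. coli through a high-copy ColE1/pUC-type origin and an ampicillin resistance gene. Because it still carries the Gateway counter-selection cassette (attR1, chloramphenicol resistance, ccdB toxin, attR2), it must be grown in a ccdB-tolerant strain. For delivery into flies the plasmid carries P element 5' and 3' ends, a φC31 attB site for integrase-mediated site-specific insertion, and a mini-white eye-colour marker for identifying transformants. Two gypsy insulators flank the expression region, which should help shield it from chromosomal position effects.

The payload sits immediately downstream of the Gateway cassette. It consists of the Drosophila Synthetic Core Promoter (DSCP), the ftz intron and the coding sequence for FLP(D). The automated annotation picks up only a short hsp70 promoter fragment in the promoter region and does not label DSCP or the intron separately. FLP(D) is a variant of the yeast 2-micron FLP recombinase with aspartic acid rather than glycine at position 5; the catalogue lists the insert species as fly, although the feature table matches it to the yeast protein. Since DSCP is a minimal core promoter, the layout implies that an enhancer or regulatory fragment is recombined into the attR sites by an LR reaction. That fragment replaces the CmR/ccdB cassette and then dictates where and when FLP is expressed, with the intron presumably included to aid expression. The resulting transgenes would supply spatially restricted FLP to act on FRT-flanked targets, in keeping with the associated work on spatiotemporally controlled genetic perturbation. The depositor and sequencing-derived records differ by a single nucleotide in length and carry identical annotations.
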