Addgene plasmid #119894: pDEST-Hemmar-DSCP-ftz-FLP(D)
Purpose: FLP(D) with a Drosophila Synthetic Core Promoter (DSCP) and ftz intron
Depositing lab: Rita Sousa-Nunes. Depositing organization: King's College London. Publication: Spatiotemporally controlled genetic perturbation for efficient large-scale studies of cell non-autonomous effects. Chai A, Mateus AM, Oozeer F, Sousa-Nunes R. Elife. 2018 Nov 27;7. pii: 38393. doi: 10.7554/eLife.38393. PubMed 30479273.
Backbone
  Vector backbone: pDEST-HemmarG
  Backbone manufacturer: Addgene
  Backbone size w/o insert (bp): 14231
  Total vector size (bp): 13264
  Vector type: Drosophila expression
Growth in bacteria
  Bacterial resistance: Ampicillin, 100 μg/mL
  Growth temperature: 37°C
  Growth strain: ccdB Survival
  Copy number: Unknown
Gene/Insert 1
  Gene/Insert name: FLP(D)
  Species: D. melanogaster (fly)
  Insert size (bp): 1268
  Mutation: a mutated form of FLP, which at position 5 contains an aspartic acid instead of glycine residue
  Cloning method: Gibson Cloning
  Sequencing primers: 5′ gac ctg cag gCT CGA GAA TCA AAA TGC C; 3′ act ggc tta gtt aat taa ttc tag atc tag att aAA TAC GGC GAT TGA TGT AG
Gene/Insert 2
  Gene/Insert name: DSCP-ftz
  Species: D. melanogaster (fly)
  Insert size (bp): 146
  Entrez Gene: ftz (a.k.a. Dmel_CG2047, BG:DS07876.1, CG2047, Dm-Ftz, Dm-ftz, DmFtz, Dmel\CG2047, Dmftz, FTZ, Ftz, Ual, l(3)84Ag)
  Cloning method: Gibson Cloning
  Sequencing primers: 5′ tcg ttc agc tGA ATT GGC CGC GTT TAA AC; 3′ gat tct cga gCC TGC AGG TCT TTG CAA TC
Terms and licenses: Academic/Nonprofit Terms; Industry Terms: Not Available to Industry
Depositor comments: Please visit https://www.biorxiv.org/content/early/2018/06/07/341560 for BioRxiv preprint
How to cite: pDEST-Hemmar-DSCP-ftz-FLP(D) was a gift from Rita Sousa-Nunes (Addgene plasmid # 119894 ; http://n2t.net/addgene:119894 ; RRID:Addgene_119894)
